Addgene plasmid #89919: BB2_L_CD_syn_BbsI
Purpose: (Empty Backbone) Linker to construct BB2 from BB1(FS1 - FS4) with FSC and FSD (in with BbsI, out with BsaI)
Depositing lab: Michael Sauer. Depositing organization: Universitaet fur Bodenkultur Wien (BOKU-WIEN). Publication: An efficient tool for metabolic pathway construction and gene integration for Aspergillus niger. Sarkari P, Marx H, Blumhoff ML, Mattanovich D, Sauer M, Steiger MG. Bioresour Technol. 2017 May 4. pii: S0960-8524(17)30643-0. doi: 10.1016/j.biortech.2017.05.004. PubMed 28533066.
Backbone
  Vector backbone: BB2_L_CD_syn_BbsI
  Backbone size (bp): 2215
  Vector type: Bacterial Expression
Growth in bacteria
  Bacterial resistance: Ampicillin, 100 μg/mL
  Growth temperature: 37°C
  Growth strain: DH5alpha
  Copy number: Unknown
Gene/Insert
  Cloning method: Unknown
  Sequencing primers: 5′ CATTAATGCAGCTGGCAC; 3′ GGTTATTGTCTCATGAGCGG
Terms and licenses: Academic/Nonprofit Terms; Industry Terms: Not Available to Industry
How to cite: BB2_L_CD_syn_BbsI was a gift from Michael Sauer (Addgene plasmid # 89919 ; http://n2t.net/addgene:89919 ; RRID:Addgene_89919)
