[The description below was written by a language model from this plasmid's Addgene catalogue record and pLannotate feature annotations shown in this document.]
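Description:
BB2_L_CD_syn_BbsI is a small (2,215 bp) empty backbone plasmid belonging to a hierarchical Golden Gate-style cloning system developed for metabolic pathway construction and gene integration in Aspergillus niger. Although catalogued as a bacterial expression vector, it carries no expression cassette of its own. It serves as a second-level (BB2) recipient, or "linker", into which a unit from a first-level BB1 plasmid, flanked by fusion sites FS1 and FS4, is inserted using the type IIS enzyme BbsI. The resulting assembly is flanked by fusion sites FSC and FSD and can be released with a second type IIS enzyme, BsaI, for transfer to the next assembly level. Alternating enzymes between levels in this way allows directional, scarless joining, with the four-base fusion sites determining the position each unit takes in a later multi-unit assembly.

The annotated features are essentially limited to maintenance functions in E. coli: a high-copy ColE1/pUC-type origin of replication and a β-lactamase gene under its native bla promoter, conferring ampicillin resistance. The short matches to an RSF origin, lacI and the f1 origin are only fragments, probably remnants or chance similarities within the synthetic linker region, and are unlikely to be functional. The type IIS sites and fusion sites themselves are not annotated in the feature table, and their exact layout is not stated in the record. No fungal selection marker, promoter or integration sequence is recorded, which is consistent with its role as an intermediate assembly vector rather than a plasmid for direct fungal transformation.
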