Features (pLannotate 1.2.2; 6 found; start..end, strand, type, name):
     47..180     +  rep_origin     RSF ori (fragment): Plasmids containing the RSF 1030 origin of replication can be propagated in E. coli cells that contain additional plasmids with compatible origins.
    182..274     +  CDS            lacI (fragment): lac repressor; lacI; The lac repressor binds to the lac operator to inhibit transcription in E. coli. This inhibition can be relieved by adding lactose or isopropyl-β-D-thiogalactopyranoside (IPTG).
    392..408     -  rep_origin     f1 ori (fragment): f1 bacteriophage origin of replication; arrow indicates direction of (+) strand synthesis
    435..539     +  promoter       AmpR promoter: bla
    540..1400    +  CDS            AmpR: β-lactamase; bla; confers resistance to ampicillin, carbenicillin, and related antibiotics
   1626..2214    +  rep_origin     ori: high-copy-number ColE1/pMB1/pBR322/pUC origin of replication
>Addgene plasmid #89919 | BB2_L_CD_syn_BbsI | addgene full sequence | sequence record 181148 | Addgene NGS Result
ACGCCAGCAACGCGGCCTTTTTACGGTTCCTGGCCTTTTGCTGGCCTTTTGCTCACATGTTCTTTCCTGC
GTTATCCCCTGATTCTGTGGATAACCGTATTACCGCCTTTGAGTGAGCTGATACCGCTCGCCGCAGCCGA
ACGACCGAGCGCAGCGAGTCAGTGAGCGAGGAAGCGGAAGAGCGCCCAATACGCAAACCGCCTCTCCCCG
CGCGTTGGCCGATTCATTAATGCAGCTGGCACGACAGGTTTCCCGACTGGAAAGCGGGCAGTGAGCGCAA
CACTAGTCGCAAAAAACCCCGCCCCTGACAGGGCGGGGTTTTTTCGCGGTCTCCAATTGGAGGCGTCTTC
GGATCCCTCGAGGAAGACGCCGCTAGCTGGAGACCACCGGTGCCGCTACAGGGCGCGTCAGGTGGCACTT
TTCGGGGAAATGTGCGCGGAACCCCTATTTGTTTATTTTTCTAAATACATTCAAATATGTATCCGCTCAT
GAGACAATAACCCTGATAAATGCTTCAATAATATTGAAAAAGGAAGAGTATGAGTATTCAACATTTCCGT
GTCGCCCTTATTCCCTTTTTTGCGGCATTTTGCCTTCCTGTTTTTGCTCACCCAGAAACGCTGGTGAAAG
TAAAAGATGCTGAAGATCAGTTGGGTGCACGAGTGGGTTACATCGAACTGGATCTCAACAGCGGTAAGAT
CCTTGAGAGTTTTCGCCCCGAAGAACGTTTTCCAATGATGAGCACTTTTAAAGTTCTGCTATGTGGCGCG
GTATTATCCCGTATTGACGCCGGGCAAGAGCAACTCGGTCGCCGCATACACTATTCTCAGAATGACTTGG
TTGAGTACTCACCAGTCACAGAAAAGCATCTTACGGATGGCATGACAGTAAGAGAATTATGCAGTGCTGC
CATAACCATGAGTGATAACACTGCGGCCAACTTACTTCTGACAACGATCGGAGGACCGAAGGAGCTAACC
GCTTTTTTGCACAACATGGGGGATCATGTAACTCGCCTTGATCGTTGGGAACCGGAGCTGAATGAAGCCA
TACCAAACGACGAGCGTGACACCACGATGCCTGTAGCAATGGCAACAACGTTGCGCAAACTATTAACTGG
CGAACTACTTACTCTAGCTTCCCGGCAACAATTAATAGACTGGATGGAGGCGGATAAAGTTGCAGGACCA
CTTCTGCGCTCGGCCCTTCCGGCTGGCTGGTTTATTGCTGATAAATCTGGAGCCGGTGAGCGTGGCTCTC
GCGGTATCATTGCAGCACTGGGGCCAGATGGTAAGCCCTCCCGTATCGTAGTTATCTACACGACGGGGAG
TCAGGCAACTATGGATGAACGAAATAGACAGATCGCTGAGATAGGTGCCTCACTGATTAAGCATTGGTAA
CTGTCAGACCAAGTTTACTCATATATACTTTAGATTGATTTAAAACTTCATTTTTAATTTAAAAGGATCT
AGGTGAAGATCCTTTTTGATAATCTCATGAACAATAAAACTGTCTGCTTACATAAACAGTAATACAAGGG
GTGTAGATCTCATGACCAAAATCCCTTAACGTGAGTTTTCGTTCCACTGAGCGTCAGACCCCGTAGAAAA
GATCAAAGGATCTTCTTGAGATCCTTTTTTTCTGCGCGTAATCTGCTGCTTGCAAACAAAAAAACCACCG
CTACCAGCGGTGGTTTGTTTGCCGGATCAAGAGCTACCAACTCTTTTTCCGAAGGTAACTGGCTTCAGCA
GAGCGCAGATACCAAATACTGTTCTTCTAGTGTAGCCGTAGTTAGGCCACCACTTCAAGAACTCTGTAGC
ACCGCCTACATACCTCGCTCTGCTAATCCTGTTACCAGTGGCTGCTGCCAGTGGCGATAAGTCGTGTCTT
ACCGGGTTGGACTCAAGACGATAGTTACCGGATAAGGCGCAGCGGTCGGGCTGAACGGGGGGTTCGTGCA
CACAGCCCAGCTTGGAGCGAACGACCTACACCGAACTGAGATACCTACAGCGTGAGCTATGAGAAAGCGC
CACGCTTCCCGAAGGGAGAAAGGCGGACAGGTATCCGGTAAGCGGCAGGGTCGGAACAGGAGAGCGCACG
AGGGAGCTTCCAGGGGGAAACGCCTGGTATCTTTATAGTCCTGTCGGGTTTCGCCACCTCTGACTTGAGC
GTCGATTTTTGTGATGCTCGTCAGGGGGGCGGAGCCTATGGAAAA
